Addgene plasmid #158835: JGI_018315
Purpose: Rare earth element alcohol dehydrogenases
Depositing lab: Joint Genome Institute. Publication: Rare earth element alcohol dehydrogenases widely occur among globally distributed, numerically abundant and environmentally important microbes. Huang J, Yu Z, Groom J, Cheng JF, Tarver A, Yoshikuni Y, Chistoserdova L. ISME J. 2019 Aug;13(8):2005-2017. doi: 10.1038/s41396-019-0414-z. Epub 2019 Apr 5. PubMed 30952993.
Backbone
  Vector backbone: pCM80_PxoxF
  Vector type: Synthetic Biology
Growth in bacteria
  Bacterial resistance: Tetracycline, 10 μg/mL
  Growth temperature: 37°C
  Growth strain: Top10
  Copy number: Low Copy
Gene/Insert
  Gene/Insert name: Nitrosococcus_3866 (alt name: Batch190_p042)
  Species: Synthetic
  Cloning method: Gibson Cloning
Terms and licenses: Academic/Nonprofit Terms; Industry Terms: Not Available to Industry
Depositor comments: pCM80_PxoxF vector with Nitrosococcus_3866 insert, JGI ICE Registry: https://registry.jgi.doe.gov/entry/18315
How to cite: JGI_018315 was a gift from Joint Genome Institute (Addgene plasmid # 158835 ; http://n2t.net/addgene:158835 ; RRID:Addgene_158835)
