[The description below was written by a language model from this plasmid's Addgene catalogue record and pLannotate feature annotations shown in this document.]
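Description:
JGI_018315 is a 9.5 kb broad-host-range bacterial expression plasmid built on the pCM80_PxoxF backbone and catalogued as a synthetic biology vector. It carries two replication systems: the IncP oriV with its trans-acting initiator trfA, which supports replication in diverse Gram-negative hosts, and a ColE1/pMB1-type origin for E. coli. The repository lists it as low copy. An IncP oriT with traJ and a traI fragment makes the plasmid mobilisable by conjugation when transfer functions are supplied in trans. Selection is by tetracycline, through the tetA efflux gene with adjacent tetR regulatory sequences. Short remnants of bla, rop, bom, lacI and lacZα are leftovers of the vector's construction history rather than functional parts.

The payload, inserted by Gibson assembly, is a synthetic gene named Nitrosococcus_3866. The automated annotation matches this roughly 1.8 kb open reading frame to the methanol dehydrogenase large subunit (moxF) family of alcohol dehydrogenases, consistent with the stated purpose of studying rare earth element-dependent alcohol dehydrogenases. The ORF is preceded by the phage T7 gene 10 ribosome binding site and followed by a polyhistidine tag, which would allow affinity purification of the enzyme. The backbone name implies that expression is driven by an xoxF promoter, but this element is not annotated in the feature table. The only annotated promoter is the lac promoter, with its operator and CAP site, lying upstream of the insert region. The plasmid appears to be one of a batch of candidate dehydrogenase genes from environmental microbes. The record does not name the intended expression host.
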