Features (pLannotate 1.2.2; 21 found; start..end, strand, type, name):
    325..347     +  RBS            RBS: efficient ribosome binding site from bacteriophage T7 gene 10 (Olins and Rangwala, 1989)
    372..2150    +  CDS            moxF (fragment): DHM1_METOR - Experimental evidence at protein level: Swiss-Prot protein existence level 1. Catalyzes the oxidation of primary alcohols including methanol. From Methylobacterium organophilum.
   2181..2200    +  CDS            7xHis (fragment): 6xHis affinity tag
   2227..2283    -  misc_feature   MCS: pUC18/19 multiple cloning site
   2280..2437    +  CDS            lacZα (fragment): LacZα fragment of β-galactosidase; lacZ fragment
   2443..2542    -  misc_feature   bom (fragment): basis of mobility region from pBR322
   2644..2679    -  CDS            rop (fragment): Rop protein, which maintains plasmids at low copy number; rop
   2744..3386    -  CDS            TetR (fragment): tetracycline resistance regulatory protein; tetR
   3492..4691    +  CDS            TcR: tetracycline efflux protein; tetA; confers resistance to tetracycline
   4750..4902    -  CDS            tetR (fragment): TETR1_ECOLX - Experimental evidence at protein level: Swiss-Prot protein existence level 1. TetR is the repressor of the tetracycline resistance element; its N-terminal region forms a helix-turn-helix structure and binds DNA. Binding of tetracycline to TetR reduces the repressor affinity for the tetracycline resistance gene (tetA) promoter operator sites. From Escherichia coli.
   4922..6070    -  CDS            trfA: trans-acting replication protein that binds to and activates oriV
   6200..6304    -  CDS            traI (fragment): TRAI6_ECOLX - Experimental evidence at protein level: Swiss-Prot protein existence level 1. The initiation process of transfer DNA synthesis requires the interaction of at least three plasmid-specific components (TraH, I, and J) at the transfer origin resulting in the assembly of a specialised nucleoprotein complex - the relaxosome. Site- and strand-specific cleavage at the transfer origin is dependent on TraI and TraJ. From Escherichia coli.
   6342..6713    -  CDS            traJ: oriT-recognizing protein; traJ
   6746..6855    -  oriT           oriT: incP origin of transfer
   7008..7639    +  rep_origin     oriV: incP origin of replication
   7717..7930    +  CDS            bla(M) (fragment): β-lactamase lacking the signal sequence; bla(M); allows cytosolic expression of β-lactamase
   8102..8690    +  rep_origin     ori: high-copy-number ColE1/pMB1/pBR322/pUC origin of replication
   8873..8965    +  CDS            lacI (fragment): lac repressor; lacI; The lac repressor binds to the lac operator to inhibit transcription in E. coli. This inhibition can be relieved by adding lactose or isopropyl-β-D-thiogalactopyranoside (IPTG).
   8978..8999    +  protein_bind   CAP binding site: CAP binding activates transcription in the presence of cAMP. E. coli catabolite activator protein
   9014..9044    +  promoter       lac promoter: promoter for the E. coli lac operon
   9052..9068    +  protein_bind   lac operator: The lac repressor binds to the lac operator to inhibit transcription in E. coli. This inhibition can be relieved by adding lactose or isopropyl-β-D-thiogalactopyranoside (IPTG). lac repressor encoded by lacI
>Addgene plasmid #158835 | JGI_018315 | addgene full sequence | sequence record 316512 | Addgene NGS Result
GCAACGCAAAATGCTGAATTTAGCAGGCAAGTTTCCTGATAAAGGGCCCTGTGAGTGCGACATTCGACGC
GCGAAAGCGAGTTGACGGCGCCCGAAATTTTCTTAGAGTTCGTTCAAGCTTCGGTTTCGGGGAGCCGCTA
AGGGATGCGGACCCAGCCGGGTAAGTCGCCGGGAACTATGGAATAATCCTAATTTCTGTGCGGCAGGCGC
GAGCTGCCGGAGCGAATATCATCCCTGTCGCAAACAGCAGGTCAATCAACGGTGGGTAGCGGGCTGCTAT
CCAGCGGCGGATAAGACTTGTCGGAGGAATCCTCTAGAAATAATTTTGTTTAACTTTAAGAAGGAGATAT
ACCATGAAACTCCGGACCGTCTCCCTGGCCATCCTCGCCTTGATCATGTCGGGGATGGAGCTGGCCGCGG
CCGACGAACTCCTCGAGATGCAGAAGAACTCGGATAACTGGATCATGCCCGCTGGGACGTACGACAATCA
GCGGTACTCCAAGCTCGACCAGATCAACACCGATAACGCGCAGGATTTGCGGGTGGCCTGGACGTTCAGC
ACCGGAGTCCTGCGCGGGCACGAGGGCAACCCGCTCGTGATCGACGGCACCATGTACGTCCACACCCCGT
TCCCGAACAAGGTCTTCGCCCTCGACCTGGACGAGGACGGCGCCATAAAATGGAAGTACGAGCCGGTGCA
GAACTATGAGGAGACCGTCCCGGTCATGTGCTGCGACACGATCAACCGCGGCCTCGCCTATGGTGACGGC
AAGATCTTCCTGGCGCAGGCCGACACCACGCTTGTCGCGCTCGATGCCAAGACCGGCAAGGTCGTGTGGT
CGGTCAAGCGGGACGATCCGAAGCAGGGTGCCACGAGCACCGGGGCCCCCCACGTCTTTAAGGACAAGGT
CCTCGTCGGGATCTCGGGCGGTGAGTTCGGCGTCCGGGGCTACCTGGAAGCCTACGACGTGAACTCGGGC
GAGCGGATCTGGAAGGCCTACTCCACCGGCCCCGACGAGGAAATGCTCATCGACCCGGAAAAGACCACGC
ACCTCCTCAAGCCGGTCGGAAAGAACTCGTCCCTCGAGAGCTGGGAGGGCGAGCAGTGGAAGATCGGCGG
CGGCACGACCTGGGGCTGGTTTGCGTACGACCCCGAGCTCAACCTCGTGTACTACGGCACGGCCAACCCC
GGCACCTGGAACCCGGTGCAGCGCCCCGGCGACAATCGCTGGTCGATGACCATATTCGCGCGCGACCTCG
ACACCGGAGTTGCCAAATGGGCGTATCAGATGACCCCGCACGACGAGTGGGACTACGACGGCGTCAACGA
GATGGTGCTCGTGGACCAGAAGATCGACGGCGAGGAGAGGAAGCTCCTGGTCCACCTGGACCGCAACGGG
TTTGGCTACACGCTCGACCGTGTCACCGGGGAGCTCCTGGTGGCTGAGAAGTTCGACCCGGTGGTCAACT
GGGCGACCCACGTGGACATGGAGACCGGCCGCCCCCAGGTCGACCCGCGCTACTCAACCCACCAGAACGG
CCAGGATGTGAATACCACGAACATCTGCCCCGCAGCGCTCGGCTCCAAGGACCAGCAGCCGGTTGCCTTC
AGTCCGCGGACCGGCCTCTTCTACGTCCCTGCGAATCACGTCTGCATGAACTATGAACCGTTCGAAGTGA
GCTATACCGCCGGCCAACCCTACGTCGGTGCGACGCTTACCATGTTCCCGGGCGGCAAGGTGTCGGGCGA
TGGGTCGACCCACCTGGGCCGCTTCTTCGCCTGGGACGCGCGGAAGGGCAAGGTGGTGTGGGAAATCCCG
GAGCGCTTCTCTGTCTGGAGCGGCACCCTCGCCACCGCGGGCGATATCGTCGCGTATGGGACCCTGGAAG
GCTACCTCAAAGTCGTCGACGCGAAGAGCGGGCGCGAGCTTTATCGATTTAAGACCCCCAGCGGCATCAT
CGGCAACGTGATGACGTACCAGCACAAGGGTAAGCAGTACCTCGCCGTGCTGTCCGGCCTGGGCGGCTGG
GCGGGCATCGGTATGGCCGCTGGGCTCCAGGGGGAGACCGAGGGCCTCGGGGCGGTCGGGGCCTACCGGA
GCCTGGAGGATTGGACCAACCTGGGGGGCACCCTTACCGTCTTCACCCTTCCCGCCGAAAACCTCTATTT
TCAGGGACATCATCACCATCACCATCACCACTGACAGCTATGACCATGATTACGCCAAGCTTGCATGCCT
GCAGGTCGACTCTAGAGGATCCCCGGGTACCGAGCTCGAATTCACTGGCCGTCGTTTTACAACGTCGTGA
CTGGGAAAACCCTGGCGTTACCCAACTTAATCGCCTTGCAGCACATCCCCCTTTCGCCAGCTGGCGTAAT
AGCGAAGAGGCCCGCACCGATCGCCCTTCCCAACAGTTGCGCAGCCTGAATGGCGAATGGCGCCTGATGC
GGTATTTTCTCCTTACGCATCTGTGCGGTATTTCACACCGCATATGGTGCACTCTCAGTACAATCTGCTC
TGATGCCGCATAGTTAAGCCAGCCCCGACACCCGCCAACACCCGCTGACGCGCCCTGACGGGCTTGTATG
CTCCCGGCATCCGCTTACAGACAAGCTGTGACCGTCTCCGGGAGCTGCATGTGTCAGAGGTTTTCACCGT
CATCACCGAAACGCGCGAGACGAAAGGGCCTCGTGATACGCCTATTTTTATAGGTTAATGTCATGATAAT
AATGGTTTCTTAGCACCCTTTCTCGGTCCTTCAACGTTCCTGACAACGAGCCTCCTTTTCGCCAATCCAT
CGACAATCACCGCGAGTCCCTGCTCGAACGCTGCGTCCGGACCGGCTTCGTCGAAGGCGTCTATCGCGGC
CCGCAACAGCGGCGAGAGCGGAGCCTGTTCAACGGTGCCGCCGCGCTCGCCGGCATCGCTGTCGCCGGCC
TGCTCCTCAAGCACGGCCCCAACAGTGAAGTAGCTGATTGTCATCAGCGCATTGACGGCGTCCCCGGCCG
AAAAACCCGCCTCGCAGAGGAAGCGAAGCTGCGCGTCGGCCGTTTCCATCTGCGGTGCGCCCGGTCGCGT
GCCGGCATGGATGCGCGCGCCATCGCGGTAGGCGAGCAGCGCCTGCCTGAAGCTGCGGGCATTCCCGATC
AGAAATGAGCGCCAGTCGTCGTCGGCTCTCGGCACCGAATGCGTATGATTCTCCGCCAGCATGGCTTCGG
CCAGTGCGTCGAGCAGCGCCCGCTTGTTCCTGAAGTGCCAGTAAAGCGCCGGCTGCTGAACCCCCAACCG
TTCCGCCAGTTTGCGTGTCGTCAGACCGTCTACGCCGACCTCGTTCAACAGGTCCAGGGCGGCACGGATC
ACTGTATTCGGCTGCAACTTTGTCATGCTTGACACTTTATCACTGATAAACATAATATGTCCACCAACTT
ATCAGTGATAAAGAATCCGCGCGTTCAATCGGACCAGCGGAGGCTGGTCCGGAGGCCAGACGTGAAACCC
AACATACCCCTGATCGTAATTCTGAGCACTGTCGCGCTCGACGCTGTCGGCATCGGCCTGATTATGCCGG
TGCTGCCGGGCCTCCTGCGCGATCTGGTTCACTCGAACGACGTCACCGCCCACTATGGCATTCTGCTGGC
GCTGTATGCGTTGGTGCAATTTGCCTGCGCACCTGTGCTGGGCGCGCTGTCGGATCGTTTCGGGCGGCGG
CCAATCTTGCTCGTCTCGCTGGCCGGCGCCACTGTCGACTACGCCATCATGGCGACAGCGCCTTTCCTTT
GGGTTCTCTATATCGGGCGGATCGTGGCCGGCATCACCGGGGCGACTGGGGCGGTAGCCGGCGCTTATAT
TGCCGATATCACTGATGGCGATGAGCGCGCGCGGCACTTCGGCTTCATGAGCGCCTGTTTCGGGTTCGGG
ATGGTCGCGGGACCTGTGCTCGGTGGGCTGATGGGCGGTTTCTCCCCCCACGCTCCGTTCTTCGCCGCGG
CAGCCTTGAACGGCCTCAATTTCCTGACGGGCTGTTTCCTTTTGCCGGAGTCGCACAAAGGCGAACGCCG
GCCGTTACGCCGGGAGGCTCTCAACCCGCTCGCTTCGTTCCGGTGGGCCCGGGGCATGACCGTCGTCGCC
GCCCTGATGGCGGTCTTCTTCATCATGCAACTTGTCGGACAGGTGCCGGCCGCGCTTTGGGTCATTTTCG
GCGAGGATCGCTTTCACTGGGACGCGACCACGATCGGCATTTCGCTTGCCGCATTTGGCATTCTGCATTC
ACTCGCCCAGGCAATGATCACCGGCCCTGTAGCCGCCCGGCTCGGCGAAAGGCGGGCACTCATGCTCGGA
ATGATTGCCGACGGCACAGGCTACATCCTGCTTGCCTTCGCGACACGGGGATGGATGGCGTTCCCGATCA
TGGTCCTGCTTGCTTCGGGTGGCATCGGAATGCCGGCGCTGCAAGCAATGTTGTCCAGGCAGGTGGATGA
GGAACGTCAGGGGCAGCTGCAAGGCTCACTGGCGGCGCTCACCAGCCTGACCTCGATCGTCGGACCCCTC
CTCTTCACGGCGATCTATGCGGCTTCTATAACAACGTGGAACGGGTGGGCATGGATTGCAGGCGCTGCCC
TCTACTTGCTCTGCCTGCCGGCGCTGCGTCGCGGGCTTTGGAGCGGCGCAGGGCAACGAGCCGATCGCTG
ATCGTGGAAACGATAGGCCTATGCCATGCGGGTCAAGGCGACTTCCGGCAAGCTATACGCGCCCTAGAAT
TGTCAATTTTAATCCTCTGTTTATCGGCAGTTCGTAGAGCGCGCCGTGCGTCCCGAGCGATACTGAGCGA
AGCAAGTGCGTCGAGCAGTGCCCGCTTGTTCCTGAAATGCCAGTAAAGCGCTGGCTGCTGAACCCCCAGC
CGGAACTGACCCCACAAGGCCCTAGCGTTTGCAATGCACCAGGTCATCATTGACCCAGGCGTGTTCCACC
AGGCCGCTGCCTCGCAACTCTTCGCAGGCTTCGCCGACCTGCTCGCGCCACTTCTTCACGCGGGTGGAAT
CCGATCCGCACATGAGGCGGAAGGTTTCCAGCTTGAGCGGGTACGGCTCCCGGTGCGAGCTGAAATAGTC
GAACATCCGTCGGGCCGTCGGCGACAGCTTGCGGTACTTCTCCCATATGAATTTCGTGTAGTGGTCGCCA
GCAAACAGCACGACGATTTCCTCGTCGATCAGGACCTGGCAACGGGACGTTTTCTTGCCACGGTCCAGGA
CGCGGAAGCGGTGCAGCAGCGACACCGATTCCAGGTGCCCAACGCGGTCGGACGTGAAGCCCATCGCCGT
CGCCTGTAGGCGCGACAGGCATTCCTCGGCCTTCGTGTAATACCGGCCATTGATCGACCAGCCCAGGTCC
TGGCAAAGCTCGTAGAACGTGAAGGTGATCGGCTCGCCGATAGGGGTGCGCTTCGCGTACTCCAACACCT
GCTGCCACACCAGTTCGTCATCGTCGGCCCGCAGCTCGACGCCGGTGTAGGTGATCTTCACGTCCTTGTT
GACGTGGAAAATGACCTTGTTTTGCAGCGCCTCGCGCGGGATTTTCTTGTTGCGCGTGGTGAACAGGGCA
GAGCGGGCCGTGTCGTTTGGCATCGCTCGCATCGTGTCCGGCCACGGCGCAATATCGAACAAGGAAAGCT
GCATTTCCTTGATCTGCTGCTTCGTGTGTTTCAGCAACGCGGCCTGCTTGGCCTCGCTGACCTGTTTTGC
CAGGTCCTCGCCGGCGGTTTTTCGCTTCTTGGTCGTCATAGTTCCTCGCGTGTCGATGGTCATCGACTTC
GCCAAACCTGCCGCCTCCTGTTCGAGACGACGCGAACGCTCCACGGCGGCCGATGGCGCGGGCAGGGCAG
GGGGAGCCAGTTGCACGCTGTCGCGCTCGATCTTGGCCGTAGCTTGCTGGACCATCGAGCCGACGGACTG
GAAGGTTTCGCGGGGCGCACGCATGACGGTGCGGCTTGCGATGGTTTCGGCATCCTCGGCGGAAAACCCC
GCGTCGATCAGTTCTTGCCTGTATGCCTTCCGGTCAAACGTCCGATTCATTCACCCTCCTTGCGGGATTG
CCCCGACTCACGCCGGGGCAATGTGCCCTTATTCCTGATTTGACCCGCCTGGTGCCTTGGTGTCCAGATA
ATCCACCTTATCGGCAATGAAGTCGGTCCCGTAGACCGTCTGGCCGTCCTTCTCGTACTTGGTATTCCGA
ATCTTGCCCTGCACGAATACCAGCTCCGCGAAGTCGCTCTTCTTGATGGAGCGCATGGGGACGTGCTTGG
CAATCACGCGCACCCCCCGGCCGTTTTAGCGGCTAAAAAAGTCATGGCTCTGCCCTCGGGCGGACCACGC
CCATCATGACCTTGCCAAGCTCGTCCTGCTTCTCTTCGATCTTCGCCAGCAGGGCGAGGATCGTGGCATC
ACCGAACCGCGCCGTGCGCGGGTCGTCGGTGAGCCAGAGTTTCAGCAGGCCGCCCAGGCGGCCCAGGTCG
CCATTGATGCGGGCCAGCTCGCGGACGTGCTCATAGTCCACGACGCCCGTGATTTTGTAGCCCTGGCCGA
CGGCCAGCAGGTAGGCCTACAGGCTCATGCCGGCCGCCGCCGCCTTTTCCTCAATCGCTCTTCGTTCGTC
TGGAAGGCAGTACACCTTGATAGGTGGGCTGCCCTTCCTGGTTGGCTTGGTTTCATCAGCCATCCGCTTG
CCCTCATCTGTTACGCCGGCGGTAGCCGGCCAGCCTCGCAGAGCAGGATTCCCGTTGAGCACCGCCAGGT
GCGAATAAGGGACAGTGAAGAAGGAACACCCGCTCGCGGGTGGGCCTACTTCACCTATCCTGCCCGGCTG
ACGCCGTTGGATACACCAAGGAAAGTCTACACGAACCCTTTGGCAAAATCCTGTATATCGTGCGAAAAAG
GATGGATATACCGAAAAAATCGCTATAATGACCCCGAAGCAGGGTTATGCAGCGGAAAAGATCCGTCGAC
CCTTTCCGACGCTCACCGGGCTGGTTGCCCTCGCCGCTGGGCTGGCGGCCGTCTATGGCCCTGCAAACGC
GCCAGAAACGCCGTCGAAGCCGTGTGCGAGACACCGCGGCCGCCGGCGTTGTGGATACCTCGCGGAAAAC
TTGGCCCTCACTGACAGATGAGGGGCGGACGTTGACACTTGAGGGGCCGACTCACCCGGCGCGGCGTTGA
CAGATGAGGGGCAGGCTCGATTTCGGCCGGCGACGTGGAGCTGGCCAGCCTCGCAAATCGGCGAAAACGC
CTGATTTTACGCGAGTTTCCCACAGATGATGTGGACAAGCCTGGGGATAAGTGCCCTGCGGTATTGACAC
TTGAGGGGCGCGACTACTGACAGATGAGGGGCGCGATCCTTGACACTTGAGGGGCAGAGTGCTGACAGAT
GAGGGGCGCACCTATTGACATTTGAGGGGCTGTCCACAGGCAGAAAATCCAGCATTTGCAAGGGTTTCCG
CCCGTTTTTCGGCCACCGCTAACCTGTCTTTTAACCTGCTTTTAAACCAATATTTATAAACCTTGTTTTT
AACCAGGGCTGCGCCCTGTGCGCGTGACCGCGCACGCCGAAGGGGGGTGCCCCCCCTTCTCGAACCCTCC
CGGCCCGCTAACGCGGGCCTCCCATCCCCCCAGGGGCTGCGCCCCTCGGCCGCGAACGGCCTCACCCCAA
AAATGGCAGCCAAGCTGACCACTTCTGCGCTCGGCCCTTCCGGCTGGCTGGTTTATTGCTGATAAATCTG
GAGCCGGTGAGCGTGGGTCTCGCGGTATCATTGCAGCACTGGGGCCAGATGGTAAGCCCTCCCGTATCGT
AGTTATCTACACGACGGGGAGTCAGGCAACTATGGATGAACGAAATAGACAGATCGCTGAGATAGGTGCC
TCACTGATTAAGCATTGGTAACTGTCAGACCAAGTTTACTCATATATACTTTAGATTGATTTAAAACTTC
ATTTTTAATTTAAAAGGATCTAGGTGAAGATCCTTTTTGATAATCTCATGACCAAAATCCCTTAACGTGA
GTTTTCGTTCCACTGAGCGTCAGACCCCGTAGAAAAGATCAAAGGATCTTCTTGAGATCCTTTTTTTCTG
CGCGTAATCTGCTGCTTGCAAACAAAAAAACCACCGCTACCAGCGGTGGTTTGTTTGCCGGATCAAGAGC
TACCAACTCTTTTTCCGAAGGTAACTGGCTTCAGCAGAGCGCAGATACCAAATACTGTTCTTCTAGTGTA
GCCGTAGTTAGGCCACCACTTCAAGAACTCTGTAGCACCGCCTACATACCTCGCTCTGCTAATCCTGTTA
CCAGTGGCTGCTGCCAGTGGCGATAAGTCGTGTCTTACCGGGTTGGACTCAAGACGATAGTTACCGGATA
AGGCGCAGCGGTCGGGCTGAACGGGGGGTTCGTGCACACAGCCCAGCTTGGAGCGAACGACCTACACCGA
ACTGAGATACCTACAGCGTGAGCTATGAGAAAGCGCCACGCTTCCCGAAGGGAGAAAGGCGGACAGGTAT
CCGGTAAGCGGCAGGGTCGGAACAGGAGAGCGCACGAGGGAGCTTCCAGGGGGAAACGCCTGGTATCTTT
ATAGTCCTGTCGGGTTTCGCCACCTCTGACTTGAGCGTCGATTTTTGTGATGCTCGTCAGGGGGGCGGAG
CCTATGGAAAAACGCCAGCAACGCGGCCTTTTTACGGTTCCTGGCCTTTTGCTGGCCTTTTGCTCACATG
TTCTTTCCTGCGTTATCCCCTGATTCTGTGGATAACCGTATTACCGCCTTTGAGTGAGCTGATACCGCTC
GCCGCAGCCGAACGACCGAGCGCAGCGAGTCAGTGAGCGAGGAAGCGGAAGAGCGCCCAATACGCAAACC
GCCTCTCCCCGCGCGTTGGCCGATTCATTAATGCAGCTGGCACGACAGGTTTCCCGACTGGAAAGCGGGC
AGTGAGCGCAACGCAATTAATGTGAGTTAGCTCACTCATTAGGCACCCCAGGCTTTACACTTTATGCTTC
CGGCTCGTATGTTGTGTGGAATTGTGAGCGGATAACAATTTCACACAGGAAACAGCTATGACCATGATTA
CGCCAAGCTAGCTTCCCGCTTGGTCGGGCCGCTTCGCGAGGGCCCGTTGACGACAACGGTGCGATGGGTC
CCGGCCCCGGTCAAGACGATGCCAATACGTTGCGACACTACGCCTTGGCACTTTTAGAATTGCCTTATCG
TCCTGATAAGAAATGTCCGACCAGCTAAAGACATCGCGTCCAATCAAAGCCTAGAAAATATAGGCGAAGG
GACGCTAATAAGTCTTTCATAAGACCGCGCAAATCTAAAAATATCCTTAGATTCACGATGCGGCACTTCG
GATGACTTCCGAGCGAGCCTGGAACCTCAGAAAAACGTCTGAGAGATACCGCGGATCTCACACAGGAAAT
TTC
