>Addgene plasmid #158835 | JGI_018315 | depositor partial sequence | sequence record 306545 | gene insert with vector overlaps
GACTTGTCGGAGGAATCCTCTAGAAATAATTTTGTTTAACTTTAAGAAGGAGATATACCATGAAACTCCG
GACCGTCTCCCTGGCCATCCTCGCCTTGATCATGTCGGGGATGGAGCTGGCCGCGGCCGACGAACTCCTC
GAGATGCAGAAGAACTCGGATAACTGGATCATGCCCGCTGGGACGTACGACAATCAGCGGTACTCCAAGC
TCGACCAGATCAACACCGATAACGCGCAGGATTTGCGGGTGGCCTGGACGTTCAGCACCGGAGTCCTGCG
CGGGCACGAGGGCAACCCGCTCGTGATCGACGGCACCATGTACGTCCACACCCCGTTCCCGAACAAGGTC
TTCGCCCTCGACCTGGACGAGGACGGCGCCATAAAATGGAAGTACGAGCCGGTGCAGAACTATGAGGAGA
CCGTCCCGGTCATGTGCTGCGACACGATCAACCGCGGCCTCGCCTATGGTGACGGCAAGATCTTCCTGGC
GCAGGCCGACACCACGCTTGTCGCGCTCGATGCCAAGACCGGCAAGGTCGTGTGGTCGGTCAAGCGGGAC
GATCCGAAGCAGGGTGCCACGAGCACCGGGGCCCCCCACGTCTTTAAGGACAAGGTCCTCGTCGGGATCT
CGGGCGGTGAGTTCGGCGTCCGGGGCTACCTGGAAGCCTACGACGTGAACTCGGGCGAGCGGATCTGGAA
GGCCTACTCCACCGGCCCCGACGAGGAAATGCTCATCGACCCGGAAAAGACCACGCACCTCCTCAAGCCG
GTCGGAAAGAACTCGTCCCTCGAGAGCTGGGAGGGCGAGCAGTGGAAGATCGGCGGCGGCACGACCTGGG
GCTGGTTTGCGTACGACCCCGAGCTCAACCTCGTGTACTACGGCACGGCCAACCCCGGCACCTGGAACCC
GGTGCAGCGCCCCGGCGACAATCGCTGGTCGATGACCATATTCGCGCGCGACCTCGACACCGGAGTTGCC
AAATGGGCGTATCAGATGACCCCGCACGACGAGTGGGACTACGACGGCGTCAACGAGATGGTGCTCGTGG
ACCAGAAGATCGACGGCGAGGAGAGGAAGCTCCTGGTCCACCTGGACCGCAACGGGTTTGGCTACACGCT
CGACCGTGTCACCGGGGAGCTCCTGGTGGCTGAGAAGTTCGACCCGGTGGTCAACTGGGCGACCCACGTG
GACATGGAGACCGGCCGCCCCCAGGTCGACCCGCGCTACTCAACCCACCAGAACGGCCAGGATGTGAATA
CCACGAACATCTGCCCCGCAGCGCTCGGCTCCAAGGACCAGCAGCCGGTTGCCTTCAGTCCGCGGACCGG
CCTCTTCTACGTCCCTGCGAATCACGTCTGCATGAACTATGAACCGTTCGAAGTGAGCTATACCGCCGGC
CAACCCTACGTCGGTGCGACGCTTACCATGTTCCCGGGCGGCAAGGTGTCGGGCGATGGGTCGACCCACC
TGGGCCGCTTCTTCGCCTGGGACGCGCGGAAGGGCAAGGTGGTGTGGGAAATCCCGGAGCGCTTCTCTGT
CTGGAGCGGCACCCTCGCCACCGCGGGCGATATCGTCGCGTATGGGACCCTGGAAGGCTACCTCAAAGTC
GTCGACGCGAAGAGCGGGCGCGAGCTTTATCGATTTAAGACCCCCAGCGGCATCATCGGCAACGTGATGA
CGTACCAGCACAAGGGTAAGCAGTACCTCGCCGTGCTGTCCGGCCTGGGCGGCTGGGCGGGCATCGGTAT
GGCCGCTGGGCTCCAGGGGGAGACCGAGGGCCTCGGGGCGGTCGGGGCCTACCGGAGCCTGGAGGATTGG
ACCAACCTGGGGGGCACCCTTACCGTCTTCACCCTTCCCGCCGAAAACCTCTATTTTCAGGGACATCATC
ACCATCACCATCACCACTGACAGCT
